>Addgene plasmid #100028 | pFX-Pickles 2.34NES | addgene full sequence | sequence record 199540 | Addgene NGS Result
GCCCCAGGATGTTGCCGTCCTCCTTGAAGTCGATGCCCTTCAGCTCGATGCGGTTCACCAGGGTGTCGCC
CTCGAACTTCACCTCGGCGCGGGTCTTGTAGTTGCCGTCGTCCTTGAAGAAGATGGTGCGCTCCTGGACG
TAGCCTTCGGGCATGGCGGACTTGAAGAAGTCGTGCTGCTTCATGTGGTCGGGGTAGCGGGCGAAGCACT
GCAGGCCGTAGCCCAGGGTGGTCACGAGGGTGGGCCAGGGCACGGGCAGCTTGCCGGTGGTGCAGATCAG
CTTCAGGGTCAGCTTGCCGTAGGTGGCATCGCCCTCGCCCTCGCCGGACACGCTGAACTTGTGGCCGTTT
ACGTCGCCGTCCAGCTCGACCAGGATGGGCACCACCCCGGTGAACAGCTCCTCGCCCTTGCTCACCATGC
CGAATTCGATATCAAGACCTGCTAATTTCAAGGCTAATTCATTCATGGCGTCTAGAACCGGTAGCGCTAG
CGGATCTGACGGTTCACTAAACCAGCTCTGCTTATATAGACCTCCCACCGTACACGCCTACCGCCCATTT
GCGTCAATGGGGCGGAGTTGTTACGACATTTTGGAAAGTCCCGTTGATTTTGGTGCCAAAACAAACTCCC
ATTGACGTCAATGGGGTGGAGACTTGGAAATCCCCGTGAGTCAAACCGCTATCCACGCCCATTGATGTAC
TGCCAAAACCGCATCACCATGGTAATAGCGATGACTAATACGTAGATGTACTGCCAAGTAGGAAAGTCCC
ATAAGGTCATGTACTGGGCATAATGCCAGGCGGGCCATTTACCGTCATTGACGTCAATAGGGGGCGTACT
TGGCATATGATACACTTGATGTACTGCCAAGTGGGCAGTTTACCGTAAATACTCCACCCATTGACGTCAA
TGGAAAGTCCCTATTGGCGTTACTATGGGAACATACGTCATTATTGACGTCAATGGGCGGGGGTCGTTGG
GCGGTCAGCCAGGCGGGCCATTTACCGTAAGTTATGTAACGCGGAACTCCATATATGGGCTATGAACTAA
TGACCCCGTAATTGATTACTATTAATAACGAATGCATGGCGGTAATACGGTTATCCACAGAATCAGGGGA
TAACGCAGGAAAGAACATGTGAGCAAAAGGCCAGCAAAAGGCCAGGAACCGTAAAAAGGCCGCGTTGCTG
GCGTTTTTCCATAGGCTCCGCCCCCCTGACGAGCATCACAAAAATCGACGCTCAAGTCAGAGGTGGCGAA
ACCCGACAGGACTATAAAGATACCAGGCGTTTCCCCCTGGAAGCTCCCTCGTGCGCTCTCCTGTTCCGAC
CCTGCCGCTTACCGGATACCTGTCCGCCTTTCTCCCTTCGGGAAGCGTGGCGCTTTCTCATAGCTCACGC
TGTAGGTATCTCAGTTCGGTGTAGGTCGTTCGCTCCAAGCTGGGCTGTGTGCACGAACCCCCCGTTCAGC
CCGACCGCTGCGCCTTATCCGGTAACTATCGTCTTGAGTCCAACCCGGTAAGACACGACTTATCGCCACT
GGCAGCAGCCACTGGTAACAGGATTAGCAGAGCGAGGTATGTAGGCGGTGCTACAGAGTTCTTGAAGTGG
TGGCCTAACTACGGCTACACTAGAAGAACAGTATTTGGTATCTGCGCTCTGCTGAAGCCAGTTACCTTCG
GAAAAAGAGTTGGTAGCTCTTGATCCGGCAAACAAACCACCGCTGGTAGCGGTGGTTTTTTTGTTTGCAA
GCAGCAGATTACGCGCAGAAAAAAAGGATCTCAAGAAGATCCTTTGATCTTTTCTACGGGGTCTGACGCT
CAGTGGAACGAAAACTCACGTTAAGGGATTTTGGTCATGAGATTATCAAAAAGGATCTTCACCTAGATCC
TTTTAAATTAAAAATGAAGTTTTAAATCAATCTAAAGTATATATGAGTAACCTGAGGCTATGGCAGGGCC
TGCCGCCCCGACGTTGGCTGCGAGCCCTGGGCCTTCACCCGAACTTGGGGGGTGGGGTGGGGAAAAGGAA
GAAACGCGGGCGTATTGGCCCCAATGGGGTCTCGGTGGGGTATCGACAGAGTGCCAGCCCTGGGACCGAA
CCCCGCGTTTATGAACAAACGACCCAACACCGTGCGTTTTATTCTGTCTTTTTATTGCCGTCATAGCGCG
GGTTCCTTCCGGTATTGTCTCCTTCCGTGTTTCAGTTAGCCTCCCCCTAGGGTGGGCGAAGAACTCCAGC
ATGAGATCCCCGCGCTGGAGGATCATCCAGCCGGCGTCCCGGAAAACGATTCCGAAGCCCAACCTTTCAT
AGAAGGCGGCGGTGGAATCGAAATCTCGTGATGGCAGGTTGGGCGTCGCTTGGTCGGTCATTTCGAACCC
CAGAGTCCCGCTCAGAAGAACTCGTCAAGAAGGCGATAGAAGGCGATGCGCTGCGAATCGGGAGCGGCGA
TACCGTAAAGCACGAGGAAGCGGTCAGCCCATTCGCCGCCAAGCTCTTCAGCAATATCACGGGTAGCCAA
CGCTATGTCCTGATAGCGGTCCGCCACACCCAGCCGGCCACAGTCGATGAATCCAGAAAAGCGGCCATTT
TCCACCATGATATTCGGCAAGCAGGCATCGCCATGGGTCACGACGAGATCCTCGCCGTCGGGCATGCTCG
CCTTGAGCCTGGCGAACAGTTCGGCTGGCGCGAGCCCCTGATGCTCTTCGTCCAGATCATCCTGATCGAC
AAGACCGGCTTCCATCCGAGTACGTGCTCGCTCGATGCGATGTTTCGCTTGGTGGTCGAATGGGCAGGTA
GCCGGATCAAGCGTATGCAGCCGCCGCATTGCATCAGCCATGATGGATACTTTCTCGGCAGGAGCAAGGT
GAGATGACAGGAGATCCTGCCCCGGCACTTCGCCCAATAGCAGCCAGTCCCTTCCCGCTTCAGTGACAAC
GTCGAGCACAGCTGCGCAAGGAACGCCCGTCGTGGCCAGCCACGATAGCCGCGCTGCCTCGTCTTGCAGT
TCATTCAGGGCACCGGACAGGTCGGTCTTGACAAAAAGAACCGGGCGCCCCTGCGCTGACAGCCGGAACA
CGGCGGCATCAGAGCAGCCGATTGTCTGTTGTGCCCAGTCATAGCCGAATAGCCTCTCCACCCAAGCGGC
CGGAGAACCTGCGTGCAATCCATCTTGTTCAATCATGCGAAACGATCCTCATCCTGTCTCTTGATCGATC
TTTGCAAAAGCCTAGGCCTCCAAAAAAGCCTCCTCACTACTTCTGGAATAGCTCAGAGGCCGAGGCGGCC
TCGGCCTCTGCATAAATAAAAAAAATTAGTCAGCCATGGGGCGGAGAATGGGCGGAACTGGGCGGAGTTA
GGGGCGGGATGGGCGGAGTTAGGGGCGGGACTATGGTTGCTGACTAATTGAGATGCATGCTTTGCATACT
TCTGCCTGCTGGGGAGCCTGGGGACTTTCCACACCTGGTTGCTGACTAATTGAGATGCATGCTTTGCATA
CTTCTGCCTGCTGGGGAGCCTGGGGACTTTCCACACCCTAACTGACACACATTCCACAGCTGGTTCTTTC
CGCCTCAGGACTCTTCCTTTTTCAATATTATTGAAGCATTTATCAGGGTTATTGTCTCATGAGCGGATAC
ATATTTGAATGTATTTAGAAAAATAAACAAATAGGGGTTCCGCGCACATTTCCCCGAAAAGTGCCACCTG
[124 nt withheld, positions 3711-3834]
C
[91 nt withheld, positions 3836-3926]
A
[49 nt withheld, positions 3928-3976]
CCTTTGACGTTGGAGTCCACGTTCTTT
[37 nt withheld, positions 4004-4040]
ACCCTATCTCGGTCTATTCTTTTGATTTATAAGGGATTTTGCCGATTTCGGCCTATTGGTTAAAAAATGA
GCTGATTTAACAAAAATTTAACGCGAATTTTAACAAAATATTAACGCTTACAATTTACGCCTTAAGATAC
ATTGATGAGTTTGGACAAACCACAACTAGAATGCAGTGAAAAAAATGCTTTATTTGTGAAATTTGTGATG
CTATTGCTTTATTTGTAACCATTATAAGCTGCAATAAACAAGTTAACAACAACAATTGCATTCATTTTAT
GTTTCAGGTTCAGGGGGAGGTGTGGGAGGTTTTTTAAAGCAAGTAAAACCTCTACAAATGTGGTATGGCT
GATTATGATCAGTTATCTAGATCCGGTGGATCTTCAGTCAGTCAGCGGCCTCCAGATCTACTCGATGTTG
TGGCGGATCTTGAAGTGGGCCTTGATGCCGTTCTTCTGCTTGTCGGCGGTGATATAGACGTTGTGGCTGA
TGTAGTTGTACTCCAGCTTGTGCCCCAGGATGTTGCCGTCCTCCTTGAAGTCGATGCCCTTCAGCTCGAT
GCGGTTCACCAGGGTGTCGCCCTCGAACTTCACCTCGGCGCGGGTCTTGTAGTTGCCGTCGTCCTTGAAG
AAGATGGTACGCTCCTGGACGTAGCCTTCGGGCATGGCGGACTTGAAGAAGTCGTGCTGCTTCATGTGGT
CGGGGTAGCGGCTGAAGCACTGCACGCCCCAGGTCAGGGTGGTCACGAGGGTGGGCCAGGGCACGGGCAG
CTTGCCGGTGGTGCAGATGAACTTCAGGGTCAGCTTGCCGTAGGTGGCATCGCCCTCGCCCTCGCCGGAC
ACGCTGAACCTGTGGCCGTTTACGTCGCCGTCCAGCTCGACCAGGATGGGCACCACCCCGGTGAACAGCT
CCTCGCCCTTGCTCACCATTCCTCCGGATCCTCCCTTGTACAGCTCGTCCATGCCGAGAGTGATCCCGGC
GGCGGTCACGAACTCCAGCAGGACCATGTGATCGCGCTTCTCGTTGGGGTCTTTGCTCAGGGCGGACTGG
GTGCTCAGGTAGTGGTTGTCGGGCAGCAGCACGGGGCCGTCGCCGATGGGGGTGTTCTGCTGGTAGTGGT
CGGCGAGCTGCACGCTGCCGTCGCGGCCGCGAGAACCGGAAACTGCAGGTAGAGGAGTTGTGGTCTGAGG
TTGAGCGTATGCATGAGCAGGTTCTGGGATCCCATAACTGTTGGAGTTCCTATTTCCATGCTTTCCGTGT
GGTGAGGATCTCACAAGCTTTTCGACATAAGGGACAGGAATCATCCCAACCCGGCCATCCTTGTTCCGGG
CACTCCACCACTGTTCTTCAGGCTTCTCTATTATCACTAGGATCTCACCCTTTTTAAAGGGCAGGTCTTC
GGCATCATTCCCAGGAAAATCATACAGAGTCCGTACATATTCCAGGTTATCTTCTGCTGTAGGCAGGTTG
GGTGCTGAGACAGATCCCATTGGTGGGCTTGGATACCTGGGCGCAGGCTCGATGAGGGTGGTGGTGGCCA
GGTAGTGGATCTTGTAAAACTCCAGCAGGGCCGGCAAATGGTCAAATTCCTGGTCCCCGATCTTAAAACG
GCGGTTGGGCAGCGAGTTGATGATGTAGTGGGAGACCCGCGAGTTCTCGGACACCGACAGCACATAGTCC
CCAGGGCAGGTGGAAGAATCGCGGACGAGGAACATACCGTGGCGCTGGCCCTGGAGCCGGGTCTGCGCCT
CCTGGCGAGACACCGGCCCCATATACCAGGCGGAGCGGTCCGAGGAGTCGAACCTGGCGGAGGACATCTC
GAGGGCGGCGGTCACGAACTCCAGCAGGACCATGTGATCGCGCTTCTCGTTGGGGTCTTTGCTAAGCTTG
GACTGGTAGCTCAGGTAGTGGTTGTCGGGCAGCAGCACGGGGCCGTCGCCGATGGGGGTGTTCTGCTGGT
AGTGGTCGGCGAGCTGCACGCCGCCGTCCTCGATGTTGTGGCGGATCTTGAAGTTGGCCTTGATGCCGTT
CTTCTGCTTGTCGGCGGTGATATAGACGTTGTGGCTGTTGTAGTTGTACTCCAGCTTGT
Features (pLannotate 1.2.2; 15 found; start..end, strand, type, name):
    514..717     -  promoter       CMV promoter: human cytomegalovirus (CMV) immediate early promoter
    718..1021    -  enhancer       CMV enhancer: human cytomegalovirus immediate early enhancer
   1196..1784    -  rep_origin     ori: high-copy-number ColE1/pMB1/pBR322/pUC origin of replication
   2006..2022    +  polyA_signal   bGH poly(A) signal (fragment): bovine growth hormone polyadenylation signal
   2113..2160    -  polyA_signal   HSV TK poly(A) signal: herpes simplex virus thymidine kinase polyadenylation signal (Cole and Stacy, 1985)
   2219..2371    -  CDS            ble (fragment): BLE_KLEPN - Experimental evidence at protein level: Swiss-Prot protein existence level 1. Binding protein with a strong affinity to the bleomycin family of antibiotics. Binds to CL990; an antimitotic-antibiotic compound. From Klebsiella pneumoniae.
   2392..3186    -  CDS            NeoR/KanR: aminoglycoside phosphotransferase from Tn5; aph(3')-II (or nptII); confers resistance to neomycin, kanamycin, and G418 (Geneticin®)
   3221..3578    -  promoter       SV40 promoter: SV40 enhancer and early promoter
   3580..3684    -  promoter       AmpR promoter: bla
   3711..4139    +  rep_origin     f1 ori (sequence partly withheld): f1 bacteriophage origin of replication; arrow indicates direction of (+) strand synthesis
   4173..4294    -  polyA_signal   SV40 poly(A) signal: SV40 polyadenylation signal
   4317..4401    -  CDS            large T antigen (fragment): large T antigen from SV40 (simian virus 40)
   4451..5182    -  CDS            cp173Venus: circularly permuted form of the Venus yellow fluorescent protein (Nagai et al., 2004) efficient FRET acceptor for CFP
   5186..5857    -  CDS            CRKL (fragment): CRKL_HUMAN - Experimental evidence at protein level: Swiss-Prot protein existence level 1. May mediate the transduction of intracellular signals. From Homo sapiens (Human).
   5864..418     -  CDS            mVenus (across the origin): mVenus is a basic (constitutively fluorescent) yellow fluorescent protein published in 2006, derived from Aequorea victoria. It is reported to be a rapidly-maturing monomer with moderate acid sensitivity.
