[The description below was written by a language model from this plasmid's Addgene catalogue record and pLannotate feature annotations shown in this document.]
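Description:
pFX-Pickles 2.34NES is a mammalian expression plasmid of about 6.1 kb built on the pFX backbone, which the record describes as a derivative of a pCMV vector. It is propagated in E. coli as a high-copy plasmid from a ColE1/pUC-type origin and selected with kanamycin. The resistance gene is the Tn5 aminoglycoside phosphotransferase (NeoR/KanR), placed behind tandem bacterial (bla) and SV40 early promoters and followed by an HSV TK polyadenylation signal. The same cassette can therefore confer G418 resistance in mammalian cells. An f1 origin is also present, and short annotated fragments of ble, a bGH poly(A) signal and SV40 large T antigen appear to be backbone remnants.

The roughly 2.1 kb insert, cloned between XbaI sites, encodes the Pickles-2.34NES biosensor under the CMV immediate early enhancer and promoter, with an SV40 poly(A) signal downstream. The feature table shows a single-chain arrangement on the minus strand. A GFP-family fluorescent protein spans the sequence origin, followed by a fragment of human CRKL and then a second fluorescent protein called as circularly permuted cp173Venus. The first fluorophore is automatically called as mVenus, but because Aequorea variants are very similar and a FRET pair needs distinct donor and acceptor proteins, that assignment may not be accurate. The record does not state the actual donor. CRKL is a well-known BCR-ABL substrate, so its phosphorylation is expected to change the conformation of the sensor and therefore the FRET signal. "NES" in the name suggests a nuclear export signal, although none is annotated. The stated purpose is improved FRET-based measurement of BCR-ABL kinase activity, and the associated publication applies it to chronic myeloid leukemia cells.
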