Addgene plasmid #100028: pFX-Pickles 2.34NES
Purpose: Improved FRET biosensor for the measurement of BCR-ABL activity.
Depositing lab: Yusuke Ohba. Depositing organization: Hokkaido University. Publication: Improved FRET Biosensor for the Measurement of BCR-ABL Activity in Chronic Myeloid Leukemia Cells. Horiguchi M, Fujioka M, Kondo T, Fujioka Y, Li X, Horiuchi K, O Satoh A, Nepal P, Nishide S, Nanbo A, Teshima T, Ohba Y. Cell Struct Funct. 2017 Feb 2;42(1):15-26. doi: 10.1247/csf.16019. Epub 2016 Dec 8. PubMed 27928132.
Backbone
  Vector backbone: pFX
  Total vector size (bp): 6128
  Vector type: Mammalian Expression ; pFX vector is derived from pCMV vector.
Growth in bacteria
  Bacterial resistance: Kanamycin, 50 μg/mL
  Growth temperature: 37°C
  Growth strain: DH5alpha
  Growth instructions: DH5alpha and JM109 are suitable growth strains.
  Copy number: High Copy
Gene/Insert
  Gene/Insert name: Pickles-2.34NES
  Species: H. sapiens (human), Synthetic
  Insert size (bp): 2101
  Promoter: CMV
  Cloning method: Restriction Enzyme; 5′ cloning site XbaI (not destroyed); 3′ cloning site XbaI (not destroyed)
  Sequencing primers: 5′ unknown; 3′ unknown
Terms and licenses: Academic/Nonprofit Terms; Industry Terms: Not Available to Industry
How to cite: pFX-Pickles 2.34NES was a gift from Yusuke Ohba (Addgene plasmid # 100028 ; http://n2t.net/addgene:100028 ; RRID:Addgene_100028)
